Addgene plasmid #110332: pcDNA3.1D V5-His-TOPO-KGA.wt
Purpose: Mammalian expression of glutaminase isoform KGA (wild type) with V5 and 6xHis tags
Depositing lab: Sandra Martha Gomes Dias. Depositing organization: Centro Nacional de Pesquisa em Energia e Materiais (CNPEM). Publication: Mitochondrial localization and structure-based phosphate activation mechanism of Glutaminase C with implications for cancer metabolism. Cassago A, Ferreira AP, Ferreira IM, Fornezari C, Gomes ER, Greene KS, Pereira HM, Garratt RC, Dias SM, Ambrosio AL. Proc Natl Acad Sci U S A. 2012 Jan 24;109(4):1092-7. doi: 10.1073/pnas.1112495109. Epub 2012 Jan 6. PubMed 22228304.
Backbone
  Vector backbone: pcDNA3.1D/V5-His-TOPO
  Backbone manufacturer: Invitrogen
  Backbone size w/o insert (bp): 5514
  Total vector size (bp): 7521
  Vector type: Mammalian Expression
  Selectable markers: Neomycin (select with G418)
Growth in bacteria
  Bacterial resistance: Ampicillin, 100 μg/mL
  Growth temperature: 37°C
  Growth strain: DH5alpha
  Copy number: High Copy
Gene/Insert
  Gene/Insert name: KGA glutaminase (alt name: GLS (KGA Isoform))
  Species: H. sapiens (human)
  Insert size (bp): 2007
  GenBank ID: 2744 NM_014905
  Entrez Gene: GLS (a.k.a. AAD20, CASGID, DEE71, EIEE71, GAC, GAM, GDPAG, GLS1, KGA)
  Promoter: CMV
  Tag / fusion protein: V5 (C terminal on backbone); 6xHis (C terminal on backbone)
  Cloning method: TOPO Cloning
  Sequencing primers: 5′ CMV Forward 5' CGCAAATGGGCGGTAGGCGTG 3'
Resource information
  A portion of this plasmid was derived from a plasmid made by: Dr. Richard Cerione
Terms and licenses: Academic/Nonprofit Terms; Industry Terms: Not Available to Industry
How to cite: pcDNA3.1D V5-His-TOPO-KGA.wt was a gift from Sandra Martha Gomes Dias (Addgene plasmid # 110332 ; http://n2t.net/addgene:110332 ; RRID:Addgene_110332)
