[The description below was written by a language model from this plasmid's Addgene catalogue record and pLannotate feature annotations shown in this document.]
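Description:
pcDNA3.1D V5-His-TOPO-KGA.wt is a mammalian expression plasmid of about 7.5 kb, built on the Invitrogen pcDNA3.1D/V5-His-TOPO backbone. It carries the wild-type human GLS coding sequence in its kidney-type glutaminase (KGA) isoform, a 2,007 bp insert introduced by TOPO cloning. The open reading frame sits downstream of the human cytomegalovirus immediate-early enhancer and promoter, which drive strong constitutive transcription in mammalian cells. A T7 promoter lies between the CMV promoter and the insert and could serve for in vitro transcription. The bovine growth hormone polyadenylation signal terminates the transcript. The backbone supplies C-terminal V5 and 6xHis tags so that the glutaminase can be detected with anti-V5 antibodies or captured by metal-affinity methods. The feature tables annotate the V5 epitope just after the GLS coding region. They do not call the His tag separately, although the catalogue entry lists it.

In E. coli the plasmid replicates from a high-copy ColE1/pUC-type origin and is selected with ampicillin through the β-lactamase gene. An f1 origin is also present. For mammalian cells, a separate cassette with the SV40 early promoter, the neomycin phosphotransferase gene and the SV40 poly(A) signal allows G418 selection of stable transfectants. The short HIV-1 LTR, ble, lacI and bom fragments, and probably the lac promoter/operator elements, look like backbone remnants or annotation matches rather than functional parts. The two sequence records, depositor-supplied and NGS-derived, show the same feature order and differ by only one nucleotide in length and in their start coordinate. The stated purpose is mammalian expression of tagged wild-type KGA, and the associated work concerns glutaminase localization and activation in cancer metabolism.
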