Features (pLannotate 1.2.2; 21 found; start..end, strand, type, name):
     36..80      -  misc_feature   bom (fragment): basis of mobility region from pBR322
    235..614     +  enhancer       CMV enhancer: human cytomegalovirus immediate early enhancer
    615..818     +  promoter       CMV promoter: human cytomegalovirus (CMV) immediate early promoter
    814..847     +  LTR            5' LTR (truncated) (fragment): truncated 5' long terminal repeat (LTR) from HIV-1
    863..881     +  promoter       T7 promoter: promoter for bacteriophage T7 RNA polymerase
    939..2945    +  CDS            GLS: GLSK_HUMAN - Also known as GLS1, KIAA0838. Experimental evidence at protein level: Swiss-Prot protein existence level 1. [Isoform 2]: Lacks catalytic activity. From Homo sapiens (Human).
   3018..3059    +  CDS            V5 tag: epitope tag from simian virus 5
   3115..3339    +  polyA_signal   bGH poly(A) signal: bovine growth hormone polyadenylation signal
   3343..3364    +  promoter       SV40 promoter (fragment): SV40 enhancer and early promoter
   3385..3813    +  rep_origin     f1 ori (sequence partly withheld): f1 bacteriophage origin of replication; arrow indicates direction of (+) strand synthesis
   3827..4157    +  promoter       SV40 promoter: SV40 enhancer and early promoter
   4224..5015    +  CDS            neo: KKA2_KLEPN - Also known as kan, nptII. Experimental evidence at protein level: Swiss-Prot protein existence level 1. Resistance to kanamycin, neomycin, paromomycin, ribostamycin, butirosin and gentamicin B. From Klebsiella pneumoniae.
   5041..5199    +  CDS            ble (fragment): BLE_KLEPN - Experimental evidence at protein level: Swiss-Prot protein existence level 1. Binding protein with a strong affinity to the bleomycin family of antibiotics. Binds to CL990; an antimitotic-antibiotic compound. From Klebsiella pneumoniae.
   5194..5315    +  polyA_signal   SV40 poly(A) signal: SV40 polyadenylation signal
   5388..5404    -  protein_bind   lac operator: The lac repressor binds to the lac operator to inhibit transcription in E. coli. This inhibition can be relieved by adding lactose or isopropyl-β-D-thiogalactopyranoside (IPTG). lac repressor encoded by lacI
   5412..5442    -  promoter       lac promoter: promoter for the E. coli lac operon
   5457..5478    -  protein_bind   CAP binding site: CAP binding activates transcription in the presence of cAMP. E. coli catabolite activator protein
   5491..5583    -  CDS            lacI (fragment): lac repressor; lacI; The lac repressor binds to the lac operator to inhibit transcription in E. coli. This inhibition can be relieved by adding lactose or isopropyl-β-D-thiogalactopyranoside (IPTG).
   5766..6354    -  rep_origin     ori: high-copy-number ColE1/pMB1/pBR322/pUC origin of replication
   6525..7385    -  CDS            AmpR: β-lactamase; bla; confers resistance to ampicillin, carbenicillin, and related antibiotics
   7386..7490    -  promoter       AmpR promoter: bla
>Addgene plasmid #110332 | pcDNA3.1D V5-His-TOPO-KGA.wt | depositor full sequence | sequence record 207683 | pcDNA3.1D V5-His-TOPO-KGA.wt sequence 7521 bps
GACGGATCGGGAGATCTCCCGATCCCCTATGGTCGACTCTCAGTACAATCTGCTCTGATGCCGCATAGTT
AAGCCAGTATCTGCTCCCTGCTTGTGTGTTGGAGGTCGCTGAGTAGTGCGCGAGCAAAATTTAAGCTACA
ACAAGGCAAGGCTTGACCGACAATTGCATGAAGAATCTGCTTAGGGTTAGGCGTTTTGCGCTGCTTCGCG
ATGTACGGGCCAGATATACGCGTTGACATTGATTATTGACTAGTTATTAATAGTAATCAATTACGGGGTC
ATTAGTTCATAGCCCATATATGGAGTTCCGCGTTACATAACTTACGGTAAATGGCCCGCCTGGCTGACCG
CCCAACGACCCCCGCCCATTGACGTCAATAATGACGTATGTTCCCATAGTAACGCCAATAGGGACTTTCC
ATTGACGTCAATGGGTGGACTATTTACGGTAAACTGCCCACTTGGCAGTACATCAAGTGTATCATATGCC
AAGTACGCCCCCTATTGACGTCAATGACGGTAAATGGCCCGCCTGGCATTATGCCCAGTACATGACCTTA
TGGGACTTTCCTACTTGGCAGTACATCTACGTATTAGTCATCGCTATTACCATGGTGATGCGGTTTTGGC
AGTACATCAATGGGCGTGGATAGCGGTTTGACTCACGGGGATTTCCAAGTCTCCACCCCATTGACGTCAA
TGGGAGTTTGTTTTGGCACCAAAATCAACGGGACTTTCCAAAATGTCGTAACAACTCCGCCCCATTGACG
CAAATGGGCGGTAGGCGTGTACGGTGGGAGGTCTATATAAGCAGAGCTCTCTGGCTAACTAGAGAACCCA
CTGCTTACTGGCTTATCGAAATTAATACGACTCACTATAGGGAGACCCAAGCTGGCTAGTTAAGCTTGGT
ACCGAGCTCGGATCCAGTACCCTTCACCATGATGCGGCTGCGAGGCTCGGGGATGCTGCGGGACCTGCTC
CTGCGGTCGCCCGCCGGCGTGAGCGCGACTCTGCGGCGGGCACAGCCCTTGGTCACCCTGTGCCGGCGTC
CCCGAGGCGGGGGACGGCCGGCCGCGGGCCCGGCTGCCGCCGCGCGACTCCACCCGTGGTGGGGCGGGGG
CGGCTGGCCGGCGGAGCCCCTCGCGCGGGGCCTGTCCAGCTCTCCTTCGGAGATCTTGCAGGAGCTGGGC
AAGGGGAGCACGCATCCGCAGCCCGGGGTGTCGCCACCCGCTGCCCCGGCGGCGCCCGGCCCCAAGGACG
GCCCCGGGGAGACGGACGCGTTTGGCAACAGCGAGGGCAAAGAGCTGGTGGCCTCAGGTGAAAATAAAAT
AAAACAGGGTCTGTTACCTAGCTTGGAAGATTTGCTGTTCTATACAATTGCTGAAGGACAAGAGAAAATA
CCTGTTCATAAATTTATTACAGCACTCAAATCTACAGGATTGCGAACGTCTGATCCCAGGTTGAAAGAGT
GTATGGATATGTTAAGATTAACTCTTCAAACAACATCAGATGGTGTCATGCTAGACAAAGATCTTTTTAA
AAAATGTGTTCAGAGCAACATTGTTTTGTTGACACAAGCATTTAGAAGAAAGTTTGTGATTCCTGACTTT
ATGTCTTTTACCTCACACATTGATGAGTTATATGAAAGTGCTAAAAAGCAGTCTGGAGGAAAGGTTGCAG
ATTATATTCCTCAACTGGCCAAATTCAGTCCCGATTTGTGGGGTGTGTCTGTTTGTACAGTAGATGGACA
GAGGCATTCTACTGGAGATACCAAAGTTCCCTTCTGTCTTCAGTCCTGTGTAAAACCTTTGAAATATGCC
ATTGCTGTTAATGATCTTGGAACTGAATATGTGCATCGATATGTTGGAAAAGAGCCGAGTGGACTAAGAT
TCAACAAACTATTTTTGAATGAAGATGATAAACCACATAATCCTATGGTAAATGCTGGAGCAATTGTTGT
GACTTCACTAATAAAGCAAGGAGTAAATAATGCTGAAAAATTTGACTATGTCATGCAGTTTTTGAATAAG
ATGGCTGGTAATGAATATGTTGGATTCAGTAATGCAACGTTTCAGTCTGAAAGAGAAAGTGGAGATCGAA
ATTTTGCAATAGGATATTACTTAAAAGAAAAGAAGTGTTTTCCAGAAGGCACAGACATGGTTGGTATATT
AGACTTCTACTTCCAGCTGTGCTCCATTGAAGTGACTTGTGAATCAGCCAGTGTGATGGCTGCGACACTG
GCTAATGGTGGTTTCTGCCCAATTACTGGTGAAAGAGTACTGAGCCCTGAAGCAGTTCGAAATACATTGA
GTTTGATGCATTCCTGTGGCATGTATGACTTCTCAGGGCAGTTTGCTTTCCATGTTGGTCTTCCTGCAAA
ATCTGGAGTTGCTGGGGGCATTCTTTTAGTTGTCCCCAATGTTATGGGTATGATGTGCTGGTCTCCTCCT
CTGGATAAGATGGGCAACAGTGTTAAGGGAATTCACTTTTGTCACGATCTTGTTTCTCTGTGTAATTTCC
ATAACTATGATAATTTGAGACACTTTGCAAAAAAACTTGATCCTCGAAGAGAAGGTGGTGATCAAAGGGT
AAAGTCAGTGATAAATCTTTTGTTTGCTGCATATACTGGAGATGTGTCTGCACTTCGAAGATTTGCTTTG
TCAGCTATGGACATGGAACAGCGGGACTATGATTCTAGAACAGCACTCCATGTAGCTGCTGCAGAGGGTC
ATGTTGAAGTTGTTAAATTTTTGCTGGAAGCCTGCAAAGTAAACCCTTTCCCCAAGGACAGGTGGAATAA
CACTCCCATGGATGAAGCACTGCACTTTGGACACCATGATGTATTTAAAATTCTCCAAGAATACCAAGTC
CAGTACACACCTCAAGGAGATTCTGACAACGGGAAGGAAAATCAAACCGTCCATAAGAATCTTGATGGAT
TGTTGAAGGGTCAAGACAATTCTGCAGATATCCAGCACAGTGGCGGCCGCTCGAGTCTAGAGGGCCCGCG
GTTCGAAGGTAAGCCTATCCCTAACCCTCTCCTCGGTCTCGATTCTACGCGTACCGGTCATCATCACCAT
CACCATTGAGTTTAAACCCGCTGATCAGCCTCGACTGTGCCTTCTAGTTGCCAGCCATCTGTTGTTTGCC
CCTCCCCCGTGCCTTCCTTGACCCTGGAAGGTGCCACTCCCACTGTCCTTTCCTAATAAAATGAGGAAAT
TGCATCGCATTGTCTGAGTAGGTGTCATTCTATTCTGGGGGGTGGGGTGGGGCAGGACAGCAAGGGGGAG
GATTGGGAAGACAATAGCAGGCATGCTGGGGATGCGGTGGGCTCTATGGCTTCTGAGGCGGAAAGAACCA
GCTGGGGCTCTAGGGGGTATCCCC
[124 nt withheld, positions 3385-3508]
C
[32 nt withheld, positions 3510-3541]
CA
[57 nt withheld, positions 3544-3600]
A
[49 nt withheld, positions 3602-3650]
CCTTTGACGTTGGAGTCCACGTTCTTT
[37 nt withheld, positions 3678-3714]
ACCCTATCTCGGTCTATTCTTTTGATTTATAAGGGATTTTGGGGATTTCGGCCTATTGGTTAAAAAATGA
GCTGATTTAACAAAAATTTAACGCGAATTAATTCTGTGGAATGTGTGTCAGTTAGGGTGTGGAAAGTCCC
CAGGCTCCCCAGGCAGGCAGAAGTATGCAAAGCATGCATCTCAATTAGTCAGCAACCAGGTGTGGAAAGT
CCCCAGGCTCCCCAGCAGGCAGAAGTATGCAAAGCATGCATCTCAATTAGTCAGCAACCATAGTCCCGCC
CCTAACTCCGCCCATCCCGCCCCTAACTCCGCCCAGTTCCGCCCATTCTCCGCCCCATGGCTGACTAATT
TTTTTTATTTATGCAGAGGCCGAGGCCGCCTCTGCCTCTGAGCTATTCCAGAAGTAGTGAGGAGGCTTTT
TTGGAGGCCTAGGCTTTTGCAAAAAGCTCCCGGGAGCTTGTATATCCATTTTCGGATCTGATCAAGAGAC
AGGATGAGGATCGTTTCGCATGATTGAACAAGATGGATTGCACGCAGGTTCTCCGGCCGCTTGGGTGGAG
AGGCTATTCGGCTATGACTGGGCACAACAGACAATCGGCTGCTCTGATGCCGCCGTGTTCCGGCTGTCAG
CGCAGGGGCGCCCGGTTCTTTTTGTCAAGACCGACCTGTCCGGTGCCCTGAATGAACTGCAGGACGAGGC
AGCGCGGCTATCGTGGCTGGCCACGACGGGCGTTCCTTGCGCAGCTGTGCTCGACGTTGTCACTGAAGCG
GGAAGGGACTGGCTGCTATTGGGCGAAGTGCCGGGGCAGGATCTCCTGTCATCTCACCTTGCTCCTGCCG
AGAAAGTATCCATCATGGCTGATGCAATGCGGCGGCTGCATACGCTTGATCCGGCTACCTGCCCATTCGA
CCACCAAGCGAAACATCGCATCGAGCGAGCACGTACTCGGATGGAAGCCGGTCTTGTCGATCAGGATGAT
CTGGACGAAGAGCATCAGGGGCTCGCGCCAGCCGAACTGTTCGCCAGGCTCAAGGCGCGCATGCCCGACG
GCGAGGATCTCGTCGTGACCCATGGCGATGCCTGCTTGCCGAATATCATGGTGGAAAATGGCCGCTTTTC
TGGATTCATCGACTGTGGCCGGCTGGGTGTGGCGGACCGCTATCAGGACATAGCGTTGGCTACCCGTGAT
ATTGCTGAAGAGCTTGGCGGCGAATGGGCTGACCGCTTCCTCGTGCTTTACGGTATCGCCGCTCCCGATT
CGCAGCGCATCGCCTTCTATCGCCTTCTTGACGAGTTCTTCTGAGCGGGACTCTGGGGTTCGCGAAATGA
CCGACCAAGCGACGCCCAACCTGCCATCACGAGATTTCGATTCCACCGCCGCCTTCTATGAAAGGTTGGG
CTTCGGAATCGTTTTCCGGGACGCCGGCTGGATGATCCTCCAGCGCGGGGATCTCATGCTGGAGTTCTTC
GCCCACCCCAACTTGTTTATTGCAGCTTATAATGGTTACAAATAAAGCAATAGCATCACAAATTTCACAA
ATAAAGCATTTTTTTCACTGCATTCTAGTTGTGGTTTGTCCAAACTCATCAATGTATCTTATCATGTCTG
TATACCGTCGACCTCTAGCTAGAGCTTGGCGTAATCATGGTCATAGCTGTTTCCTGTGTGAAATTGTTAT
CCGCTCACAATTCCACACAACATACGAGCCGGAAGCATAAAGTGTAAAGCCTGGGGTGCCTAATGAGTGA
GCTAACTCACATTAATTGCGTTGCGCTCACTGCCCGCTTTCCAGTCGGGAAACCTGTCGTGCCAGCTGCA
TTAATGAATCGGCCAACGCGCGGGGAGAGGCGGTTTGCGTATTGGGCGCTCTTCCGCTTCCTCGCTCACT
GACTCGCTGCGCTCGGTCGTTCGGCTGCGGCGAGCGGTATCAGCTCACTCAAAGGCGGTAATACGGTTAT
CCACAGAATCAGGGGATAACGCAGGAAAGAACATGTGAGCAAAAGGCCAGCAAAAGGCCAGGAACCGTAA
AAAGGCCGCGTTGCTGGCGTTTTTCCATAGGCTCCGCCCCCCTGACGAGCATCACAAAAATCGACGCTCA
AGTCAGAGGTGGCGAAACCCGACAGGACTATAAAGATACCAGGCGTTTCCCCCTGGAAGCTCCCTCGTGC
GCTCTCCTGTTCCGACCCTGCCGCTTACCGGATACCTGTCCGCCTTTCTCCCTTCGGGAAGCGTGGCGCT
TTCTCAATGCTCACGCTGTAGGTATCTCAGTTCGGTGTAGGTCGTTCGCTCCAAGCTGGGCTGTGTGCAC
GAACCCCCCGTTCAGCCCGACCGCTGCGCCTTATCCGGTAACTATCGTCTTGAGTCCAACCCGGTAAGAC
ACGACTTATCGCCACTGGCAGCAGCCACTGGTAACAGGATTAGCAGAGCGAGGTATGTAGGCGGTGCTAC
AGAGTTCTTGAAGTGGTGGCCTAACTACGGCTACACTAGAAGGACAGTATTTGGTATCTGCGCTCTGCTG
AAGCCAGTTACCTTCGGAAAAAGAGTTGGTAGCTCTTGATCCGGCAAACAAACCACCGCTGGTAGCGGTG
GTTTTTTTGTTTGCAAGCAGCAGATTACGCGCAGAAAAAAAGGATCTCAAGAAGATCCTTTGATCTTTTC
TACGGGGTCTGACGCTCAGTGGAACGAAAACTCACGTTAAGGGATTTTGGTCATGAGATTATCAAAAAGG
ATCTTCACCTAGATCCTTTTAAATTAAAAATGAAGTTTTAAATCAATCTAAAGTATATATGAGTAAACTT
GGTCTGACAGTTACCAATGCTTAATCAGTGAGGCACCTATCTCAGCGATCTGTCTATTTCGTTCATCCAT
AGTTGCCTGACTCCCCGTCGTGTAGATAACTACGATACGGGAGGGCTTACCATCTGGCCCCAGTGCTGCA
ATGATACCGCGAGACCCACGCTCACCGGCTCCAGATTTATCAGCAATAAACCAGCCAGCCGGAAGGGCCG
AGCGCAGAAGTGGTCCTGCAACTTTATCCGCCTCCATCCAGTCTATTAATTGTTGCCGGGAAGCTAGAGT
AAGTAGTTCGCCAGTTAATAGTTTGCGCAACGTTGTTGCCATTGCTACAGGCATCGTGGTGTCACGCTCG
TCGTTTGGTATGGCTTCATTCAGCTCCGGTTCCCAACGATCAAGGCGAGTTACATGATCCCCCATGTTGT
GCAAAAAAGCGGTTAGCTCCTTCGGTCCTCCGATCGTTGTCAGAAGTAAGTTGGCCGCAGTGTTATCACT
CATGGTTATGGCAGCACTGCATAATTCTCTTACTGTCATGCCATCCGTAAGATGCTTTTCTGTGACTGGT
GAGTACTCAACCAAGTCATTCTGAGAATAGTGTATGCGGCGACCGAGTTGCTCTTGCCCGGCGTCAATAC
GGGATAATACCGCGCCACATAGCAGAACTTTAAAAGTGCTCATCATTGGAAAACGTTCTTCGGGGCGAAA
ACTCTCAAGGATCTTACCGCTGTTGAGATCCAGTTCGATGTAACCCACTCGTGCACCCAACTGATCTTCA
GCATCTTTTACTTTCACCAGCGTTTCTGGGTGAGCAAAAACAGGAAGGCAAAATGCCGCAAAAAAGGGAA
TAAGGGCGACACGGAAATGTTGAATACTCATACTCTTCCTTTTTCAATATTATTGAAGCATTTATCAGGG
TTATTGTCTCATGAGCGGATACATATTTGAATGTATTTAGAAAAATAAACAAATAGGGGTTCCGCGCACA
TTTCCCCGAAAAGTGCCACCTGACGTC
