Features (pLannotate 1.2.2; 21 found; start..end, strand, type, name):
      1..380     +  enhancer       CMV enhancer: human cytomegalovirus immediate early enhancer
    381..584     +  promoter       CMV promoter: human cytomegalovirus (CMV) immediate early promoter
    580..613     +  LTR            5' LTR (truncated) (fragment): truncated 5' long terminal repeat (LTR) from HIV-1
    629..647     +  promoter       T7 promoter: promoter for bacteriophage T7 RNA polymerase
    705..2711    +  CDS            GLS: GLSK_HUMAN - Also known as GLS1, KIAA0838. Experimental evidence at protein level: Swiss-Prot protein existence level 1. [Isoform 2]: Lacks catalytic activity. From Homo sapiens (Human).
   2784..2825    +  CDS            V5 tag: epitope tag from simian virus 5
   2881..3105    +  polyA_signal   bGH poly(A) signal: bovine growth hormone polyadenylation signal
   3109..3130    +  promoter       SV40 promoter (fragment): SV40 enhancer and early promoter
   3151..3579    +  rep_origin     f1 ori (sequence partly withheld): f1 bacteriophage origin of replication; arrow indicates direction of (+) strand synthesis
   3593..3922    +  promoter       SV40 promoter: SV40 enhancer and early promoter
   3989..4780    +  CDS            neo: KKA2_KLEPN - Also known as kan, nptII. Experimental evidence at protein level: Swiss-Prot protein existence level 1. Resistance to kanamycin, neomycin, paromomycin, ribostamycin, butirosin and gentamicin B. From Klebsiella pneumoniae.
   4806..4964    +  CDS            ble (fragment): BLE_KLEPN - Experimental evidence at protein level: Swiss-Prot protein existence level 1. Binding protein with a strong affinity to the bleomycin family of antibiotics. Binds to CL990; an antimitotic-antibiotic compound. From Klebsiella pneumoniae.
   4959..5080    +  polyA_signal   SV40 poly(A) signal: SV40 polyadenylation signal
   5153..5169    -  protein_bind   lac operator: The lac repressor binds to the lac operator to inhibit transcription in E. coli. This inhibition can be relieved by adding lactose or isopropyl-β-D-thiogalactopyranoside (IPTG). lac repressor encoded by lacI
   5177..5207    -  promoter       lac promoter: promoter for the E. coli lac operon
   5222..5243    -  protein_bind   CAP binding site: CAP binding activates transcription in the presence of cAMP. E. coli catabolite activator protein
   5256..5348    -  CDS            lacI (fragment): lac repressor; lacI; The lac repressor binds to the lac operator to inhibit transcription in E. coli. This inhibition can be relieved by adding lactose or isopropyl-β-D-thiogalactopyranoside (IPTG).
   5531..6119    -  rep_origin     ori: high-copy-number ColE1/pMB1/pBR322/pUC origin of replication
   6290..7150    -  CDS            AmpR: β-lactamase; bla; confers resistance to ampicillin, carbenicillin, and related antibiotics
   7151..7255    -  promoter       AmpR promoter: bla
   7314..7366    -  misc_feature   bom (fragment): basis of mobility region from pBR322
>Addgene plasmid #110332 | pcDNA3.1D V5-His-TOPO-KGA.wt | addgene full sequence | sequence record 213407 | Addgene NGS Result
GACATTGATTATTGACTAGTTATTAATAGTAATCAATTACGGGGTCATTAGTTCATAGCCCATATATGGA
GTTCCGCGTTACATAACTTACGGTAAATGGCCCGCCTGGCTGACCGCCCAACGACCCCCGCCCATTGACG
TCAATAATGACGTATGTTCCCATAGTAACGCCAATAGGGACTTTCCATTGACGTCAATGGGTGGAGTATT
TACGGTAAACTGCCCACTTGGCAGTACATCAAGTGTATCATATGCCAAGTACGCCCCCTATTGACGTCAA
TGACGGTAAATGGCCCGCCTGGCATTATGCCCAGTACATGACCTTATGGGACTTTCCTACTTGGCAGTAC
ATCTACGTATTAGTCATCGCTATTACCATGGTGATGCGGTTTTGGCAGTACATCAATGGGCGTGGATAGC
GGTTTGACTCACGGGGATTTCCAAGTCTCCACCCCATTGACGTCAATGGGAGTTTGTTTTGGCACCAAAA
TCAACGGGACTTTCCAAAATGTCGTAACAACTCCGCCCCATTGACGCAAATGGGCGGTAGGCGTGTACGG
TGGGAGGTCTATATAAGCAGAGCTCTCTGGCTAACTAGAGAACCCACTGCTTACTGGCTTATCGAAATTA
ATACGACTCACTATAGGGAGACCCAAGCTGGCTAGTTAAGCTTGGTACCGAGCTCGGATCCAGTACCCTT
CACCATGATGCGGCTGCGAGGCTCGGGGATGCTGCGGGACCTGCTCCTGCGGTCGCCCGCCGGCGTGAGC
GCGACTCTGCGGCGGGCACAGCCCTTGGTCACCCTGTGCCGGCGTCCCCGAGGCGGGGGACGGCCGGCCG
CGGGCCCGGCTGCCGCCGCGCGACTCCACCCGTGGTGGGGCGGGGGCGGCTGGCCGGCGGAGCCCCTCGC
GCGGGGCCTGTCCAGCTCTCCTTCGGAGATCTTGCAGGAGCTGGGCAAGGGGAGCACGCATCCGCAGCCC
GGGGTGTCGCCACCCGCTGCCCCGGCGGCGCCCGGCCCCAAGGACGGCCCCGGGGAGACGGACGCGTTTG
GCAACAGCGAGGGCAAAGAGCTGGTGGCCTCAGGTGAAAATAAAATAAAACAGGGTCTGTTACCTAGCTT
GGAAGATTTGCTGTTCTATACAATTGCTGAAGGACAAGAGAAAATACCTGTTCATAAATTTATTACAGCA
CTCAAATCTACAGGATTGCGAACGTCTGATCCCAGGTTGAAAGAGTGTATGGATATGTTAAGATTAACTC
TTCAAACAACATCAGATGGTGTCATGCTAGACAAAGATCTTTTTAAAAAATGTGTTCAGAGCAACATTGT
TTTGTTGACACAAGCATTTAGAAGAAAGTTTGTGATTCCTGACTTTATGTCTTTTACCTCACACATTGAT
GAGTTATATGAAAGTGCTAAAAAGCAGTCTGGAGGAAAGGTTGCAGATTATATTCCTCAACTGGCCAAAT
TCAGTCCCGATTTGTGGGGTGTGTCTGTTTGTACAGTAGATGGACAGAGGCATTCTACTGGAGATACCAA
AGTTCCCTTCTGTCTTCAGTCCTGTGTAAAACCTTTGAAATATGCCATTGCTGTTAATGATCTTGGAACT
GAATATGTGCATCGATATGTTGGAAAAGAGCCGAGTGGACTAAGATTCAACAAACTATTTTTGAATGAAG
ATGATAAACCACATAATCCTATGGTAAATGCTGGAGCAATTGTTGTGACTTCACTAATAAAGCAAGGAGT
AAATAATGCTGAAAAATTTGACTATGTCATGCAGTTTTTGAATAAGATGGCTGGTAATGAATATGTTGGA
TTCAGTAATGCAACGTTTCAGTCTGAAAGAGAAAGTGGAGATCGAAATTTTGCAATAGGATATTACTTAA
AAGAAAAGAAGTGTTTTCCAGAAGGCACAGACATGGTTGGTATATTAGACTTCTACTTCCAGCTGTGCTC
CATTGAAGTGACTTGTGAATCAGCCAGTGTGATGGCTGCGACACTGGCTAATGGTGGTTTCTGCCCAATT
ACTGGTGAAAGAGTACTGAGCCCTGAAGCAGTTCGAAATACATTGAGTTTGATGCATTCCTGTGGCATGT
ATGACTTCTCAGGGCAGTTTGCTTTCCATGTTGGTCTTCCTGCAAAATCTGGAGTTGCTGGGGGCATTCT
TTTAGTTGTCCCCAATGTTATGGGTATGATGTGCTGGTCTCCTCCTCTGGATAAGATGGGCAACAGTGTT
AAGGGAATTCACTTTTGTCACGATCTTGTTTCTCTGTGTAATTTCCATAACTATGATAATTTGAGACACT
TTGCAAAAAAACTTGATCCTCGAAGAGAAGGTGGTGATCAAAGGGTAAAGTCAGTGATAAATCTTTTGTT
TGCTGCATATACTGGAGATGTGTCTGCACTTCGAAGATTTGCTTTGTCAGCTATGGACATGGAACAGCGG
GACTATGATTCTAGAACAGCACTCCATGTAGCTGCTGCAGAGGGTCATGTTGAAGTTGTTAAATTTTTGC
TGGAAGCCTGCAAAGTAAACCCTTTCCCCAAGGACAGGTGGAATAACACTCCCATGGATGAAGCACTGCA
CTTTGGACACCATGATGTATTTAAAATTCTCCAAGAATACCAAGTCCAGTACACACCTCAAGGAGATTCT
GACAACGGGAAGGAAAATCAAACCGTCCATAAGAATCTTGATGGATTGTTGAAGGGTCAAGACAATTCTG
CAGATATCCAGCACAGTGGCGGCCGCTCGAGTCTAGAGGGCCCGCGGTTCGAAGGTAAGCCTATCCCTAA
CCCTCTCCTCGGTCTCGATTCTACGCGTACCGGTCATCATCACCATCACCATTGAGTTTAAACCCGCTGA
TCAGCCTCGACTGTGCCTTCTAGTTGCCAGCCATCTGTTGTTTGCCCCTCCCCCGTGCCTTCCTTGACCC
TGGAAGGTGCCACTCCCACTGTCCTTTCCTAATAAAATGAGGAAATTGCATCGCATTGTCTGAGTAGGTG
TCATTCTATTCTGGGGGGTGGGGTGGGGCAGGACAGCAAGGGGGAGGATTGGGAAGACAATAGCAGGCAT
GCTGGGGATGCGGTGGGCTCTATGGCTTCTGAGGCGGAAAGAACCAGCTGGGGCTCTAGGGGGTATCCCC
[124 nt withheld, positions 3151-3274]
C
[91 nt withheld, positions 3276-3366]
A
[49 nt withheld, positions 3368-3416]
CCTTTGACGTTGGAGTCCACGTTCTTT
[37 nt withheld, positions 3444-3480]
ACCCTATCTCGGTCTATTCTTTTGATTTATAAGGGATTTTGCCGATTTCGGCCTATTGGTTAAAAAATGA
GCTGATTTAACAAAAATTTAACGCGAATTAATTCTGTGGAATGTGTGTCAGTTAGGGTGTGGAAAGTCCC
CAGGCTCCCCAGCAGGCAGAAGTATGCAAAGCATGCATCTCAATTAGTCAGCAACCAGGTGTGGAAAGTC
CCCAGGCTCCCCAGCAGGCAGAAGTATGCAAAGCATGCATCTCAATTAGTCAGCAACCATAGTCCCGCCC
CTAACTCCGCCCATCCCGCCCCTAACTCCGCCCAGTTCCGCCCATTCTCCGCCCCATGGCTGACTAATTT
TTTTTATTTATGCAGAGGCCGAGGCCGCCTCTGCCTCTGAGCTATTCCAGAAGTAGTGAGGAGGCTTTTT
TGGAGGCCTAGGCTTTTGCAAAAAGCTCCCGGGAGCTTGTATATCCATTTTCGGATCTGATCAAGAGACA
GGATGAGGATCGTTTCGCATGATTGAACAAGATGGATTGCACGCAGGTTCTCCGGCCGCTTGGGTGGAGA
GGCTATTCGGCTATGACTGGGCACAACAGACAATCGGCTGCTCTGATGCCGCCGTGTTCCGGCTGTCAGC
GCAGGGGCGCCCGGTTCTTTTTGTCAAGACCGACCTGTCCGGTGCCCTGAATGAACTGCAGGACGAGGCA
GCGCGGCTATCGTGGCTGGCCACGACGGGCGTTCCTTGCGCAGCTGTGCTCGACGTTGTCACTGAAGCGG
GAAGGGACTGGCTGCTATTGGGCGAAGTGCCGGGGCAGGATCTCCTGTCATCTCACCTTGCTCCTGCCGA
GAAAGTATCCATCATGGCTGATGCAATGCGGCGGCTGCATACGCTTGATCCGGCTACCTGCCCATTCGAC
CACCAAGCGAAACATCGCATCGAGCGAGCACGTACTCGGATGGAAGCCGGTCTTGTCGATCAGGATGATC
TGGACGAAGAGCATCAGGGGCTCGCGCCAGCCGAACTGTTCGCCAGGCTCAAGGCGCGCATGCCCGACGG
CGAGGATCTCGTCGTGACCCATGGCGATGCCTGCTTGCCGAATATCATGGTGGAAAATGGCCGCTTTTCT
GGATTCATCGACTGTGGCCGGCTGGGTGTGGCGGACCGCTATCAGGACATAGCGTTGGCTACCCGTGATA
TTGCTGAAGAGCTTGGCGGCGAATGGGCTGACCGCTTCCTCGTGCTTTACGGTATCGCCGCTCCCGATTC
GCAGCGCATCGCCTTCTATCGCCTTCTTGACGAGTTCTTCTGAGCGGGACTCTGGGGTTCGCGAAATGAC
CGACCAAGCGACGCCCAACCTGCCATCACGAGATTTCGATTCCACCGCCGCCTTCTATGAAAGGTTGGGC
TTCGGAATCGTTTTCCGGGACGCCGGCTGGATGATCCTCCAGCGCGGGGATCTCATGCTGGAGTTCTTCG
CCCACCCCAACTTGTTTATTGCAGCTTATAATGGTTACAAATAAAGCAATAGCATCACAAATTTCACAAA
TAAAGCATTTTTTTCACTGCATTCTAGTTGTGGTTTGTCCAAACTCATCAATGTATCTTATCATGTCTGT
ATACCGTCGACCTCTAGCTAGAGCTTGGCGTAATCATGGTCATAGCTGTTTCCTGTGTGAAATTGTTATC
CGCTCACAATTCCACACAACATACGAGCCGGAAGCATAAAGTGTAAAGCCTGGGGTGCCTAATGAGTGAG
CTAACTCACATTAATTGCGTTGCGCTCACTGCCCGCTTTCCAGTCGGGAAACCTGTCGTGCCAGCTGCAT
TAATGAATCGGCCAACGCGCGGGGAGAGGCGGTTTGCGTATTGGGCGCTCTTCCGCTTCCTCGCTCACTG
ACTCGCTGCGCTCGGTCGTTCGGCTGCGGCGAGCGGTATCAGCTCACTCAAAGGCGGTAATACGGTTATC
CACAGAATCAGGGGATAACGCAGGAAAGAACATGTGAGCAAAAGGCCAGCAAAAGGCCAGGAACCGTAAA
AAGGCCGCGTTGCTGGCGTTTTTCCATAGGCTCCGCCCCCCTGACGAGCATCACAAAAATCGACGCTCAA
GTCAGAGGTGGCGAAACCCGACAGGACTATAAAGATACCAGGCGTTTCCCCCTGGAAGCTCCCTCGTGCG
CTCTCCTGTTCCGACCCTGCCGCTTACCGGATACCTGTCCGCCTTTCTCCCTTCGGGAAGCGTGGCGCTT
TCTCATAGCTCACGCTGTAGGTATCTCAGTTCGGTGTAGGTCGTTCGCTCCAAGCTGGGCTGTGTGCACG
AACCCCCCGTTCAGACCGACCGCTGCGCCTTATCCGGTAACTATCGTCTTGAGTCCAACCCGGTAAGACA
CGACTTATCGCCACTGGCAGCAGCCACTGGTAACAGGATTAGCAGAGCGAGGTATGTAGGCGGTGCTACA
GAGTTCTTGAAGTGGTGGCCTAACTACGGCTACACTAGAAGAACAGTATTTGGTATCTGCGCTCTGCTGA
AGCCAGTTACCTTCGGAAAAAGAGTTGGTAGCTCTTGATCCGGCAAACAAACCACCGCTGGTAGCGGTGG
TTTTTTTGTTTGCAAGCAGCAGATTACGCGCAGAAAAAAAGGATCTCAAGAAGATCCTTTGATCTTTTCT
ACGGGGTCTGACGCTCAGTGGAACGAAAACTCACGTTAAGGGATTTTGGTCATGAGATTATCAAAAAGGA
TCTTCACCTAGATCCTTTTAAATTAAAAATGAAGTTTTAAATCAATCTAAAGTATATATGAGTAAACTTG
GTCTGACAGTTACCAATGCTTAATCAGTGAGGCACCTATCTCAGCGATCTGTCTATTTCGTTCATCCATA
GTTGCCTGACTCCCCGTCGTGTAGATAACTACGATACGGGAGGGCTTACCATCTGGCCCCAGTGCTGCAA
TGATACCGCGAGACCCACGCTCACCGGCTCCAGATTTATCAGCAATAAACCAGCCAGCCGGAAGGGCCGA
GCGCAGAAGTGGTCCTGCAACTTTATCCGCCTCCATCCAGTCTATTAATTGTTGCCGGGAAGCTAGAGTA
AGTAGTTCGCCAGTTAATAGTTTGCGCAACGTTGTTGCCATTGCTACAGGCATCGTGGTGTCACGCTCGT
CGTTTGGTATGGCTTCATTCAGCTCCGGTTCCCAACGATCAAGGCGAGTTACATGATCCCCCATGTTGTG
CAAAAAAGCGGTTAGCTCCTTCGGTCCTCCGATCGTTGTCAGAAGTAAGTTGGCCGCAGTGTTATCACTC
ATGGTTATGGCAGCACTGCATAATTCTCTTACTGTCATGCCATCCGTAAGATGCTTTTCTGTGACTGGTG
AGTACTCAACCAAGTCATTCTGAGAATAGTGTATGCGGCGACCGAGTTGCTCTTGCCCGGCGTCAATACG
GGATAATACCGCGCCACATAGCAGAACTTTAAAAGTGCTCATCATTGGAAAACGTTCTTCGGGGCGAAAA
CTCTCAAGGATCTTACCGCTGTTGAGATCCAGTTCGATGTAACCCACTCGTGCACCCAACTGATCTTCAG
CATCTTTTACTTTCACCAGCGTTTCTGGGTGAGCAAAAACAGGAAGGCAAAATGCCGCAAAAAAGGGAAT
AAGGGCGACACGGAAATGTTGAATACTCATACTCTTCCTTTTTCAATATTATTGAAGCATTTATCAGGGT
TATTGTCTCATGAGCGGATACATATTTGAATGTATTTAGAAAAATAAACAAATAGGGGTTCCGCGCACAT
TTCCCCGAAAAGTGCCACCTGACGTCGACGGATCGGGAGATCTCCCGATCCCCTATGGTGCACTCTCAGT
ACAATCTGCTCTGATGCCGCATAGTTAAGCCAGTATCTGCTCCCTGCTTGTGTGTTGGAGGTCGCTGAGT
AGTGCGCGAGCAAAATTTAAGCTACAACAAGGCAAGGCTTGACCGACAATTGCATGAAGAATCTGCTTAG
GGTTAGGCGTTTTGCGCTGCTTCGCGATGTACGGGCCAGATATACGCGTT
